>Addgene plasmid #76269 | CDKL1 gRNA (BRDN0001147644) | addgene full sequence | sequence record 185514 | Addgene Assembled Sequence
CCCGGGTGCAAAGATGGATAAAGTTTTAAACAGAGAGGAATCTTTGCAGCTAATGGACCTTCTAGGTCTT
GAAAGGAGTGGGAATTGGCTCCGGTGCCCGTCAGTGGGCAGAGCGCACATCGCCCACAGTCCCCGAGAAG
TTGGGGGGAGGGGTCGGCAATTGATCCGGTGCCTAGAGAAGGTGGCGCGGGGTAAACTGGGAAAGTGATG
TCGTGTACTGGCTCCGCCTTTTTCCCGAGGGTGGGGGAGAACCGTATATAAGTGCAGTAGTCGCCGTGAA
CGTTCTTTTTCGCAACGGGTTTGCCGCCAGAACACAGGTAAGTGCCGTGTGTGGTTCCCGCGGGCCTGGC
CTCTTTACGGGTTATGGCCCTTGCGTGCCTTGAATTACTTCCACCTGGCTGCAGTACGTGATTCTTGATC
CCGAGCTTCGGGTTGGAAGTGGGTGGGAGAGTTCGAGGCCTTGCGCTTAAGGAGCCCCTTCGCCTCGTGC
TTGAGTTGAGGCCTGGCCTGGGCGCTGGGGCCGCCGCGTGCGAATCTGGTGGCACCTTCGCGCCTGTCTC
GCTGCTTTCGATAAGTCTCTAGCCATTTAAAATTTTTGATGACCTGCTGCGACGCTTTTTTTCTGGCAAG
ATAGTCTTGTAAATGCGGGCCAAGATCTGCACACTGGTATTTCGGTTTTTGGGGCCGCGGGCGGCGACGG
GGCCCGTGCGTCCCAGCGCACATGTTCGGCGAGGCGGGGCCTGCGAGCGCGGCCACCGAGAATCGGACGG
GGGTAGTCTCAAGCTGGCCGGCCTGCTCTGGTGCCTGGCCTCGCGCCGCCGTGTATCGCCCCGCCCTGGG
CGGCAAGGCTGGCCCGGTCGGCACCAGTTGCGTGAGCGGAAAGATGGCCGCTTCCCGGCCCTGCTGCAGG
GAGCTCAAAATGGAGGACGCGGCGCTCGGGAGAGCGGGCGGGTGAGTCACCCACACAAAGGAAAAGGGCC
TTTCCGTCCTCAGCCGTCGCTTCATGTGACTCCACGGAGTACCGGGCGCCGTCCAGGCACCTCGATTAGT
TCTCGAGCTTTTGGAGTACGTCGTCTTTAGGTTGGGGGGAGGGGTTTTATGCGATGGAGTTTCCCCACAC
TGAGTGGGTGGAGACTGAAGTTAGGCCAGCTTGGCACTTGATGTAATTCTCCTTGGAATTTGCCCTTTTT
GAGTTTGGATCTTGGTTCATTCTCAAGCCTCAGACAGTGGTTCAAAGTTTTTTTCTTCCATTTCAGGTGT
CGTGACGTACGGCCACCATGACCGAGTACAAGCCCACGGTGCGCCTCGCCACCCGCGACGACGTCCCCAG
GGCCGTACGCACCCTCGCCGCCGCGTTCGCCGACTACCCCGCCACGCGCCACACCGTCGATCCGGACCGC
CACATCGAGCGGGTCACCGAGCTGCAAGAACTCTTCCTCACGCGCGTCGGGCTCGACATCGGCAAGGTGT
GGGTCGCGGACGACGGCGCCGCCGTGGCGGTCTGGACCACGCCGGAGAGCGTCGAAGCGGGGGCGGTGTT
CGCCGAGATCGGCCCGCGCATGGCCGAGTTGAGCGGTTCCCGGCTGGCCGCGCAGCAACAGATGGAAGGC
CTCCTGGCGCCGCACCGGCCCAAGGAGCCCGCGTGGTTCCTGGCCACCGTCGGAGTCTCGCCCGACCACC
AGGGCAAGGGTCTGGGCAGCGCCGTCGTGCTCCCCGGAGTGGAGGCGGCCGAGCGCGCCGGGGTGCCCGC
CTTCCTGGAGACCTCCGCGCCCCGCAACCTCCCCTTCTACGAGCGGCTCGGCTTCACCGTCACCGCCGAC
GTCGAGGTGCCCGAAGGACCGCGCACCTGGTGCATGACCCGCAAGCCCGGTGCCTGAACGCGTTAAGTCG
ACAATCAACCTCTGGATTACAAAATTTGTGAAAGATTGACTGGTATTCTTAACTATGTTGCTCCTTTTAC
GCTATGTGGATACGCTGCTTTAATGCCTTTGTATCATGCTATTGCTTCCCGTATGGCTTTCATTTTCTCC
TCCTTGTATAAATCCTGGTTGCTGTCTCTTTATGAGGAGTTGTGGCCCGTTGTCAGGCAACGTGGCGTGG
TGTGCACTGTGTTTGCTGACGCAACCCCCACTGGTTGGGGCATTGCCACCACCTGTCAGCTCCTTTCCGG
GACTTTCGCTTTCCCCCTCCCTATTGCCACGGCGGAACTCATCGCCGCCTGCCTTGCCCGCTGCTGGACA
GGGGCTCGGCTGTTGGGCACTGACAATTCCGTGGTGTTGTCGGGGAAATCATCGTCCTTTCCTTGGCTGC
TCGCCTGTGTTGCCACCTGGATTCTGCGCGGGACGTCCTTCTGCTACGTCCCTTCGGCCCTCAATCCAGC
GGACCTTCCTTCCCGCGGCCTGCTGCCGGCTCTGCGGCCTCTTCCGCGTCTTCGCCTTCGCCCTCAGACG
AGTCGGATCTCCCTTTGGGCCGCCTCCCCGCGTCGACTTTAAGACCAATGACTTACAAGGCAGCTGTAGA
TCTTAGCCACTTTTTAAAAGAAAAGGGGGGACTGGAAGGGCTAATTCACTCCCAACGAAGACAAGATCTG
CTTTTTGCTTGTACTGGGTCTCTCTGGTTAGACCAGATCTGAGCCTGGGAGCTCTCTGGCTAACTAGGGA
ACCCACTGCTTAAGCCTCAATAAAGCTTGCCTTGAGTGCTTCAAGTAGTGTGTGCCCGTCTGTTGTGTGA
CTCTGGTAACTAGAGATCCCTCAGACCCTTTTAGTCAGTGTGGAAAATCTCTAGCAGTACGTATAGTAGT
TCATGTCATCTTATTATTCAGTATTTATAACTTGCAAAGAAATGAATATCAGAGAGTGAGAGGAACTTGT
TTATTGCAGCTTATAATGGTTACAAATAAAGCAATAGCATCACAAATTTCACAAATAAAGCATTTTTTTC
ACTGCATTCTAGTTGTGGTTTGTCCAAACTCATCAATGTATCTTATCATGTCTGGCTCTAGCTATCCCGC
CCCTAACTCCGCCCATCCCGCCCCTAACTCCGCCCAGTTCCGCCCATTCTCCGCCCCATGGCTGACTAAT
TTTTTTTATTTATGCAGAGGCCGAGGCCGCCTCGGCCTCTGAGCTATTCCAGAAGTAGTGAGGAGGCTTT
TTTGGAGGCCTAGGGACGTACCCAATTCGCCCTATAGTGAGTCGTATTACGCGCGCTCACTGGCCGTCGT
TTTACAACGTCGTGACTGGGAAAACCCTGGCGTTACCCAACTTAATCGCCTTGCAGCACATCCCCCTTTC
GCCAGCTGGCGTAATAGCGAAGAGGCCCGCACCGATCGCCCTTCCCAACAGTTGCGCAGCCTGAATGGCG
AATGGG
[124 nt withheld, positions 3367-3490]
C
[91 nt withheld, positions 3492-3582]
A
[49 nt withheld, positions 3584-3632]
CCTTTGACGTTGGAGTCCACGTTCTTT
[37 nt withheld, positions 3660-3696]
ACCCTATCTCGGTCTATTCTTTTGATTTATAAGGGATTTTGCCGATTTCGGCCTATTGGTTAAAAAATGA
GCTGATTTAACAAAAATTTAACGCGAATTTTAACAAAATATTAACGCTTACAATTTAGGTGGCACTTTTC
GGGGAAATGTGCGCGGAACCCCTATTTGTTTATTTTTCTAAATACATTCAAATATGTATCCGCTCATGAG
ACAATAACCCTGATAAATGCTTCAATAATATTGAAAAAGGAAGAGTATGAGTATTCAACATTTCCGTGTC
GCCCTTATTCCCTTTTTTGCGGCATTTTGCCTTCCTGTTTTTGCTCACCCAGAAACGCTGGTGAAAGTAA
AAGATGCTGAAGATCAGTTGGGTGCACGAGTGGGTTACATCGAACTGGATCTCAACAGCGGTAAGATCCT
TGAGAGTTTTCGCCCCGAAGAACGTTTTCCAATGATGAGCACTTTTAAAGTTCTGCTATGTGGCGCGGTA
TTATCCCGTATTGACGCCGGGCAAGAGCAACTCGGTCGCCGCATACACTATTCTCAGAATGACTTGGTTG
AGTACTCACCAGTCACAGAAAAGCATCTTACGGATGGCATGACAGTAAGAGAATTATGCAGTGCTGCCAT
AACCATGAGTGATAACACTGCGGCCAACTTACTTCTGACAACGATCGGAGGACCGAAGGAGCTAACCGCT
TTTTTGCACAACATGGGGGATCATGTAACTCGCCTTGATCGTTGGGAACCGGAGCTGAATGAAGCCATAC
CAAACGACGAGCGTGACACCACGATGCCTGTAGCAATGGCAACAACGTTGCGCAAACTATTAACTGGCGA
ACTACTTACTCTAGCTTCCCGGCAACAATTAATAGACTGGATGGAGGCGGATAAAGTTGCAGGACCACTT
CTGCGCTCGGCCCTTCCGGCTGGCTGGTTTATTGCTGATAAATCTGGAGCCGGTGAGCGTGGGTCTCGCG
GTATCATTGCAGCACTGGGGCCAGATGGTAAGCCCTCCCGTATCGTAGTTATCTACACGACGGGGAGTCA
GGCAACTATGGATGAACGAAATAGACAGATCGCTGAGATAGGTGCCTCACTGATTAAGCATTGGTAACTG
TCAGACCAAGTTTACTCATATATACTTTAGATTGATTTAAAACTTCATTTTTAATTTAAAAGGATCTAGG
TGAAGATCCTTTTTGATAATCTCATGACCAAAATCCCTTAACGTGAGTTTTCGTTCCACTGAGCGTCAGA
CCCCGTAGAAAAGATCAAAGGATCTTCTTGAGATCCTTTTTTTCTGCGCGTAATCTGCTGCTTGCAAACA
AAAAAACCACCGCTACCAGCGGTGGTTTGTTTGCCGGATCAAGAGCTACCAACTCTTTTTCCGAAGGTAA
CTGGCTTCAGCAGAGCGCAGATACCAAATACTGTTCTTCTAGTGTAGCCGTAGTTAGGCCACCACTTCAA
GAACTCTGTAGCACCGCCTACATACCTCGCTCTGCTAATCCTGTTACCAGTGGCTGCTGCCAGTGGCGAT
AAGTCGTGTCTTACCGGGTTGGACTCAAGACGATAGTTACCGGATAAGGCGCAGCGGTCGGGCTGAACGG
GGGGTTCGTGCACACAGCCCAGCTTGGAGCGAACGACCTACACCGAACTGAGATACCTACAGCGTGAGCT
ATGAGAAAGCGCCACGCTTCCCGAAGGGAGAAAGGCGGACAGGTATCCGGTAAGCGGCAGGGTCGGAACA
GGAGAGCGCACGAGGGAGCTTCCAGGGGGAAACGCCTGGTATCTTTATAGTCCTGTCGGGTTTCGCCACC
TCTGACTTGAGCGTCGATTTTTGTGATGCTCGTCAGGGGGGCGGAGCCTATGGAAAAACGCCAGCAACGC
GGCCTTTTTACGGTTCCTGGCCTTTTGCTGGCCTTTTGCTCACATGTTCTTTCCTGCGTTATCCCCTGAT
TCTGTGGATAACCGTATTACCGCCTTTGAGTGAGCTGATACCGCTCGCCGCAGCCGAACGACCGAGCGCA
GCGAGTCAGTGAGCGAGGAAGCGGAAGAGCGCCCAATACGCAAACCGCCTCTCCCCGCGCGTTGGCCGAT
TCATTAATGCAGCTGGCACGACAGGTTTCCCGACTGGAAAGCGGGCAGTGAGCGCAACGCAATTAATGTG
AGTTAGCTCACTCATTAGGCACCCCAGGCTTTACACTTTATGCTTCCGGCTCGTATGTTGTGTGGAATTG
TGAGCGGATAACAATTTCACACAGGAAACAGCTATGACCATGATTACGCCAAGCGCGCAATTAACCCTCA
CTAAAGGGAACAAAAGCTGGAGCTGCAAGCTTAATGTAGTCTTATGCAATACTCTTGTAGTCTTGCAACA
TGGTAACGATGAGTTAGCAACATGCCTTACAAGGAGAGAAAAAGCACCGTGCATGCCGATTGGTGGAAGT
AAGGTGGTACGATCGTGCCTTATTAGGAAGGCAACAGACGGGTCTGACATGGATTGGACGAACCACTGAA
TTGCCGCATTGCAGAGATATTGTATTTAAGTGCCTAGCTCGATACATAAACGGGTCTCTCTGGTTAGACC
AGATCTGAGCCTGGGAGCTCTCTGGCTAACTAGGGAACCCACTGCTTAAGCCTCAATAAAGCTTGCCTTG
AGTGCTTCAAGTAGTGTGTGCCCGTCTGTTGTGTGACTCTGGTAACTAGAGATCCCTCAGACCCTTTTAG
TCAGTGTGGAAAATCTCTAGCAGTGGCGCCCGAACAGGGACTTGAAAGCGAAAGGGAAACCAGAGGAGCT
CTCTCGACGCAGGACTCGGCTTGCTGAAGCGCGCACGGCAAGAGGCGAGGGGCGGCGACTGGTGAGTACG
CCAAAAATTTTGACTAGCGGAGGCTAGAAGGAGAGAGATGGGTGCGAGAGCGTCAGTATTAAGCGGGGGA
GAATTAGATCGCGATGGGAAAAAATTCGGTTAAGGCCAGGGGGAAAGAAAAAATATAAATTAAAACATAT
AGTATGGGCAAGCAGGGAGCTAGAACGATTCGCAGTTAATCCTGGCCTGTTAGAAACATCAGAAGGCTGT
AGACAAATACTGGGACAGCTACAACCATCCCTTCAGACAGGATCAGAAGAACTTAGATCATTATATAATA
CAGTAGCAACCCTCTATTGTGTGCATCAAAGGATAGAGATAAAAGACACCAAGGAAGCTTTAGACAAGAT
AGAGGAAGAGCAAAACAAAAGTAAGACCACCGCACAGCAAGCGGCCGCTGATCTTCAGACCTGGAGGAGG
AGATATGAGGGACAATTGGAGAAGTGAATTATATAAATATAAAGTAGTAAAAATTGAACCATTAGGAGTA
GCACCCACCAAGGCAAAGAGAAGAGTGGTGCAGAGAGAAAAAAGAGCAGTGGGAATAGGAGCTTTGTTCC
TTGGGTTCTTGGGAGCAGCAGGAAGCACTATGGGCGCAGCGTCAATGACGCTGACGGTACAGGCCAGACA
ATTATTGTCTGGTATAGTGCAGCAGCAGAACAATTTGCTGAGGGCTATTGAGGCGCAACAGCATCTGTTG
CAACTCACAGTCTGGGGCATCAAGCAGCTCCAGGCAAGAATCCTGGCTGTGGAAAGATACCTAAAGGATC
AACAGCTCCTGGGGATTTGGGGTTGCTCTGGAAAACTCATTTGCACCACTGCTGTGCCTTGGAATGCTAG
TTGGAGTAATAAATCTCTGGAACAGATTTGGAATCACACGACCTGGATGGAGTGGGACAGAGAAATTAAC
AATTACACAAGCTTAATACACTCCTTAATTGAAGAATCGCAAAACCAGCAAGAAAAGAATGAACAAGAAT
TATTGGAATTAGATAAATGGGCAAGTTTGTGGAATTGGTTTAACATAACAAATTGGCTGTGGTATATAAA
ATTATTCATAATGATAGTAGGAGGCTTGGTAGGTTTAAGAATAGTTTTTGCTGTACTTTCTATAGTGAAT
AGAGTTAGGCAGGGATATTCACCATTATCGTTTCAGACCCACCTCCCAACCCCGAGGGGACCCAGAGAGG
GCCTATTTCCCATGATTCCTTCATATTTGCATATACGATACAAGGCTGTTAGAGAGATAATTAGAATTAA
TTTGACTGTAAACACAAAGATATTAGTACAAAATACGTGACGTAGAAAGTAATAATTTCTTGGGTAGTTT
GCAGTTTTAAAATTATGTTTTAAAATGGACTATCATATGCTTACCGTAACTTGAAAGTATTTCGATTTCT
TGGCTTTATATATCTTGTGGAAAGGACGAAACACCGATTGCCCAAACATCCACCGGGTTTTAGAGCTAGA
AATAGCAAGTTAAAATAAGGCTAGTCCGTTATCAACTTGAAAAAGTGGCACCGAGTCGGTGCTTTTTTAA
GCTTGGCGTAACTAGATCTTGAGACAAATGGCAGTATTCATCCACAATTTTAAAAGAAAAGGGGGGATTG
GGGGGTACAGTGCAGGGGAAAGAATAGTAGACATAATAGCAACAGACATACAAACTAAAGAATTACAAAA
ACAAATTACAAAAATTCAAAATTTTCGGGTTTATTACAGGGACAGCAGAGATCCACTTTGGCGCCGGCTC
GAGGGGG
Features (pLannotate 1.2.2; 29 found; start..end, strand, type, name):
     14..80      +  CDS            small t antigen (fragment): SV40 (simian virus 40) small t antigen
    106..317     +  promoter       EF-1α core promoter: core promoter for human elongation factor EF-1α
    318..1256    +  intron         EF-1α intron A: intron upstream of the start codon of human EF-1α
   1278..1877    +  CDS            PuroR (fragment): puromycin N-acetyltransferase; pac from Streptomyces; confers resistance to puromycin
   1893..2481    +  misc_feature   WPRE: woodchuck hepatitis virus posttranscriptional regulatory element
   2532..2551    +  misc_feature   cPPT/CTS (fragment): central polypurine tract and central termination sequence of HIV-1
   2553..2786    +  LTR            3' LTR (ΔU3): self-inactivating 3' long terminal repeat (LTR) from HIV-1
   2864..2985    +  polyA_signal   SV40 poly(A) signal: SV40 polyadenylation signal
   3025..3160    +  rep_origin     SV40 ori: SV40 origin of replication
   3181..3199    -  promoter       T7 promoter: promoter for bacteriophage T7 RNA polymerase
   3207..3362    +  CDS            lacZα (fragment): LacZα fragment of β-galactosidase; lacZ fragment
   3367..3795    +  rep_origin     f1 ori (sequence partly withheld): f1 bacteriophage origin of replication; arrow indicates direction of (+) strand synthesis
   3848..3952    +  promoter       AmpR promoter: bla
   3953..4813    +  CDS            AmpR: β-lactamase; bla; confers resistance to ampicillin, carbenicillin, and related antibiotics
   4984..5572    +  rep_origin     ori: high-copy-number ColE1/pMB1/pBR322/pUC origin of replication
   5755..5847    +  CDS            lacI (fragment): lac repressor; lacI; The lac repressor binds to the lac operator to inhibit transcription in E. coli. This inhibition can be relieved by adding lactose or isopropyl-β-D-thiogalactopyranoside (IPTG).
   5860..5881    +  protein_bind   CAP binding site: CAP binding activates transcription in the presence of cAMP. E. coli catabolite activator protein
   5896..5926    +  promoter       lac promoter: promoter for the E. coli lac operon
   5934..5950    +  protein_bind   lac operator: The lac repressor binds to the lac operator to inhibit transcription in E. coli. This inhibition can be relieved by adding lactose or isopropyl-β-D-thiogalactopyranoside (IPTG). lac repressor encoded by lacI
   5995..6013    +  promoter       T3 promoter: promoter for bacteriophage T3 RNA polymerase
   6041..6267    +  promoter       RSV promoter: Rous sarcoma virus enhancer/promoter
   6268..6448    +  LTR            5' LTR (truncated): truncated 5' long terminal repeat (LTR) from HIV-1
   6495..6620    +  misc_feature   HIV-1 Ψ: packaging signal of human immunodeficiency virus type 1
   6604..6967    +  CDS            HIV-1 gag (fragment): gag protein from human immunodeficiency virus 1; gag
   7113..7346    +  misc_feature   RRE: The Rev response element (RRE) of HIV-1 allows for Rev-dependent mRNA export from the nucleus to the cytoplasm.
   7723..7749    +  CDS            Rev (fragment): human immunodeficiency virus 1 (HIV-1) Rev protein; rev; enhances nuclear export of unspliced and incompletely spliced viral mRNAs
   7753..7993    +  promoter       U6 promoter: RNA polymerase III promoter for human U6 snRNA
   8023..8098    +  misc_RNA       gRNA scaffold: guide RNA scaffold for the Streptococcus pyogenes CRISPR/Cas9 system
   8154..8271    +  misc_feature   cPPT/CTS: central polypurine tract and central termination sequence of HIV-1
