[The description below was written by a language model from this plasmid's Addgene catalogue record and pLannotate feature annotations shown in this document.]
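Description:
CDKL1 gRNA (BRDN0001147644) is a third-generation lentiviral CRISPR guide plasmid built on the lentiGuide-Puro backbone and designed to target human CDKL1 (also known as KKIALRE or P42), a cyclin-dependent kinase-like gene. It belongs to a human kinome gRNA collection whose guides were chosen using optimized sgRNA design rules. In bacteria the 8.3 kb plasmid is maintained at high copy through a ColE1/pUC-type origin and selected with ampicillin via β-lactamase. The backbone also carries an f1 origin, an SV40 origin and remnants of a lac/lacZα cloning region flanked by T7 and T3 promoters.

The lentiviral transfer cassette begins with an RSV promoter fused to a truncated HIV-1 5' LTR, which makes genomic RNA production Tat-independent. This is followed by the Ψ packaging signal with a partial gag sequence and by the RRE for Rev-dependent nuclear export. Downstream, the human U6 RNA polymerase III promoter drives the CDKL1-specific spacer joined to the Streptococcus pyogenes Cas9 guide RNA scaffold. A cPPT/CTS element after the scaffold aids nuclear import of the reverse-transcribed genome. A second transcription unit uses the EF-1α core promoter with its intron A to express puromycin N-acetyltransferase for selection of transduced mammalian cells. WPRE follows this unit to enhance transcript expression, and the self-inactivating ΔU3 3' LTR and an SV40 polyadenylation signal close the cassette.

The plasmid does not encode Cas9, so it must be used with a separate Cas9 vector or in cells that already express the nuclease. Its typical use is packaging into lentivirus to deliver the guide stably for CDKL1 knockout.
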