Addgene plasmid #76269: CDKL1 gRNA (BRDN0001147644)
Purpose: 3rd generation lentiviral gRNA plasmid targeting human CDKL1
Depositing lab: John Doench & David Root. Depositing organization: Broad Institute. Publication: Optimized sgRNA design to maximize activity and minimize off-target effects of CRISPR-Cas9. Doench JG, Fusi N, Sullender M, Hegde M, Vaimberg EW, Donovan KF, Smith I, Tothova Z, Wilen C, Orchard R, Virgin HW, Listgarten J, Root DE. Nat Biotechnol. 2016 Jan 18. doi: 10.1038/nbt.3437. PubMed 26780180.
Backbone
  Vector backbone: lentiGuide-Puro
  Backbone manufacturer: Zhang Lab (Addgene plasmid # 52963)
  Vector type: Mammalian Expression, Lentiviral, CRISPR
  Selectable markers: Puromycin
Growth in bacteria
  Bacterial resistance: Ampicillin, 100 μg/mL
  Growth temperature: 37°C
  Growth strain: DH5alpha
  Copy number: High Copy
Gene/Insert
  Gene/Insert name: CDKL1 (alt names: CDKL1; NM_001282236.1)
  gRNA/shRNA sequence: ATTGCCCAAACATCCACCGG
  Species: H. sapiens (human)
  Entrez Gene: CDKL1 (a.k.a. KKIALRE, P42)
  Promoter: hU6
  Cloning method: Unknown
  Sequencing primers: 5′ U6-F; 3′ pS2-R
Terms and licenses: Academic/Nonprofit Terms; Industry Terms: Not Available to Industry
Depositor comments: The gRNA was designed to target the following Genbank reference sequence(s): NM_001282236.1,NM_004196.4. Note that this plasmid does NOT contain Cas9. It should be used in conjunction with lentiCas9-Blast (Addgene #52962) or otherwise with cell lines already expressing Cas9. Browse the full kinome gRNA library at http://www.addgene.org/pooled-library/broadgpp-human-kinome/ or visit http://www.broadinstitute.org/rnai/public/ for detailed protocols and information.
How to cite: CDKL1 gRNA (BRDN0001147644) was a gift from John Doench & David Root (Addgene plasmid # 76269 ; http://n2t.net/addgene:76269 ; RRID:Addgene_76269)
