>Addgene plasmid #76269 | CDKL1 gRNA (BRDN0001147644) | depositor partial sequence | sequence record 143729 | Target Sequence
ATTGCCCAAACATCCACCGG
