>Addgene plasmid #76269 | CDKL1 gRNA (BRDN0001147644) | addgene partial sequence | sequence record 185513 | hU6-F
CGTAGAAAGTAATAATTTCTTGGGTAGTTTGCAGTTTTAAAATTATGTTTTAAAATGGACTATCATATGC
TTACCGTAACTTGAAAGTATTTCGATTTCTTGGCTTTATATATCTTGTGGAAAGGACGAAACACCGATTG
CCCAAACATCCACCGGGTTTTAGAGCTAGAAATAGCAAGTTAAAATAAGGCTAGTCCGTTATCAACTTGA
AAAAGTGGCACCGAGTCGGTGCTTTTTTAAGCTTGGCGTAACTAGATCTTGAGACAAATGGCAGTATTCA
TCCACAATTTTAAAAGAAAAGGGGGGATTGGGGGGTACAGTGCAGGGGAAAGAATAGTAGACATAATAGC
AACAGACATACAAACTAAAGAATTACAAAAACAAATTACAAAAATTCAAAATTTTCGGGTTTATTACAGG
GACAGCAGAGATCCACTTTGGCGCCGGCTCGAGGGGGCCCGGGTGCAAAGATGGATAAAGTTTTAAACAG
AGAGGAATCTTTGCAGCTAATGGACCTTCTAGGTCTTGAAAGGAGTGGGAATTGGCTCCGGTGCCCGTCA
GTGGGCAGAG
